Addgene plasmid #208136: AiP1347 - pAAV-AiE2E118m-minBGpromoter-SYFP2-WPRE3-bGHpA
Purpose: Direct-expressing SYFP2 in astrocytes AAV Virus
Depositing lab: Allen Institute for Brain Science & Bosiljka Tasic. Depositing organization: Allen Institute. Publication: A suite of enhancer AAVs and transgenic mouse lines for genetic access to cortical cell types. Ben-Simon Y, Hooper M, Narayan S, Daigle TL, Dwivedi D, Way SW, Oster A, Stafford DA, Mich JK, Taormina MJ, Martinez RA, Opitz-Araya X, Roth JR, Alexander JR, Allen S, Amster A, Arbuckle J, Ayala A, Baker PM, Bakken TE, Barcelli T, Barta S, Bendrick J, Bertagnolli D, Bielstein C, Bishwakarma P, Bowlus J, Boyer G, Brouner K, Casian B, Casper T, Chakka AB, Chakrabarty R, Chance RK, Chavan S, Clark M, Colbert K, Collman F, Daniel S, Departee M, DiValentin P, Donadio N, Dotson N, Egdorf T, Fliss T, Gabitto M, Garcia J, Gary A, Gasperini M, Gloe J, Goldy J, Gore BB, Graybuck L, Greisman N, Haeseleer F, Halterman C, Haradon Z, Hastings SD, Helback O, Ho W, Hockemeyer D, Huang C, Huff S, Hunker A, Johansen N, Jones D, Juneau Z, Kalmbach B, Kannan M, Khem S, Kussick E, Kutsal R, Larsen R, Lee C, Lee AY, Leibly M, Lenz GH, Li S, Liang E, Lusk N, Madigan Z, Malloy J, Malone J, McCue R, Melchor J, Mollenkopf T, Moosman S, Morin E, Newman D, Ng L, Ngo K, Omstead V, Otto S, Oyama A, Pena N, Pham T, Phillips E, Pom CA, Potekhina L, Ransford S, Ray PL, Rette D, Reynoldson C, Rimorin C, Rocha D, Ruiz A, Sanchez REA, Sawyer L, Sedeno-Cortes A, Sevigny JP, Shapovalova N, Shepard N, Shulga L, Sigler AR, Siverts L, Soliman S, Somasundaram S, Staats B, Stewart K, Szelenyi E, Tieu M, Trader C, Tran A, van Velthoven CTJ, Walker M, Wang Y, Weed N, Wirthlin M, Wood T, Wynalda B, Yao Z, Zhou T, Ariza J, Dee N, Reding M, Ronellenfitch K, Mufti S, Sunkin SM, Smith KA, Esposito L, Waters J, Thyagarajan B, Yao S, Lein ES, Zeng H, Levi BP, Ngai J, Ting JT, Tasic B. Cell. 2025 May 16:S0092-8674(25)00513-6. doi: 10.1016/j.cell.2025.05.002. PubMed 40403729.
Backbone
  Vector backbone: rAAV
  Backbone manufacturer: Allen Institute for Brain Science
  Vector type: AAV
Growth in bacteria
  Bacterial resistance: Ampicillin, 100 μg/mL
  Growth temperature: 37°C
  Growth strain: NEB Stable
  Copy number: High Copy
Gene/Insert
  Gene/Insert name: SYFP2
  Species: Synthetic
  Insert size (bp): 720
  Mutation: NA
  Promoter: Beta Globin minimal promoter
  Cloning method: Restriction Enzyme; 5′ cloning site Unknown (unknown if destroyed)
Terms and licenses: Academic/Nonprofit Terms; Industry Terms: Not Available to Industry
Depositor comments: Funded by the Brain Initiative. Please visit https://doi.org/10.1101/2023.09.20.558718 for bioRxiv preprint.
How to cite: AiP1347 - pAAV-AiE2E118m-minBGpromoter-SYFP2-WPRE3-bGHpA was a gift from Allen Institute for Brain Science & Bosiljka Tasic (Addgene plasmid # 208136 ; http://n2t.net/addgene:208136 ; RRID:Addgene_208136)
