[The description below was written by a language model from this plasmid's Addgene catalogue record and pLannotate feature annotations shown in this document.]
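Description:
AiP1347 - pAAV-AiE2E118m-minBGpromoter-SYFP2-WPRE3-bGHpA is a recombinant AAV transfer plasmid of about 5.4 kb built on an rAAV backbone and intended for packaging into virus that drives reporter expression in astrocytes. It is maintained in bacteria through a high-copy ColE1/pUC-type origin and selected with ampicillin via the β-lactamase gene and its own promoter. An f1 phage origin is also present, along with short remnants of pBR322 bom and rop sequences that appear to be backbone leftovers. The recorded host is a recombination-deficient cloning strain, a common choice for keeping the repeat-rich ITRs intact.

The expression cassette lies between AAV2 inverted terminal repeats, which provide the signals for genome replication and encapsidation. The annotation detects the right ITR in full but only short fragments of the left one. According to the name, the enhancer element AiE2E118m sits upstream of a beta-globin minimal promoter. Neither is annotated in the feature table, but an unannotated stretch of roughly 1.3 kb precedes the coding sequence, apart from a small hit to a globin-derived pause site. In this design the minimal promoter has little activity by itself, so the enhancer determines cell-type specificity, here directed at astrocytes. The payload is SYFP2, a rapidly maturing monomeric yellow fluorescent protein derived from Aequorea victoria. It is followed by WPRE3, a shortened woodchuck posttranscriptional element (seen as two WPRE fragments) that boosts transcript expression, and by the bovine growth hormone polyadenylation signal. Expression is direct, with no recombinase dependence. The vector belongs to a set of enhancer AAVs developed for genetic access to cortical cell types, and it is used to label astrocytes fluorescently.
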