Features (pLannotate 1.2.2; 15 found; start..end, strand, type, name):
     12..39      +  repeat_region  AAV2 ITR (fragment): inverted terminal repeat of adeno-associated virus serotype 2 inverted
     68..95      +  repeat_region  AAV2 ITR (fragment): inverted terminal repeat of adeno-associated virus serotype 2 inverted
   1201..1223    -  misc_feature   pause site (fragment): RNA polymerase II transcriptional pause signal from the human α2 globin gene
   1428..2144    +  CDS            SYFP2: SYFP2 is a basic (constitutively fluorescent) yellow fluorescent protein published in 2006, derived from Aequorea victoria. It is reported to be a very rapidly-maturing monomer with moderate acid sensitivity.
   2184..2341    +  misc_feature   WPRE (fragment): woodchuck hepatitis virus posttranscriptional regulatory element
   2347..2427    +  misc_feature   WPRE (fragment): woodchuck hepatitis virus posttranscriptional regulatory element
   2444..2555    +  polyA_signal   bGH poly(A) signal: bovine growth hormone polyadenylation signal
   2673..2813    +  repeat_region  AAV2 ITR: inverted terminal repeat of adeno-associated virus serotype 2 inverted
   2818..2869    -  misc_feature   bom (fragment): basis of mobility region from pBR322
   2888..3343    +  rep_origin     f1 ori (sequence partly withheld): f1 bacteriophage origin of replication; arrow indicates direction of (+) strand synthesis
   3344..3393    -  misc_feature   bom (fragment): basis of mobility region from pBR322
   3495..3530    -  CDS            rop (fragment): Rop protein, which maintains plasmids at low copy number; rop
   3625..3729    +  promoter       AmpR promoter: bla
   3730..4590    +  CDS            AmpR: β-lactamase; bla; confers resistance to ampicillin, carbenicillin, and related antibiotics
   4761..5349    +  rep_origin     ori: high-copy-number ColE1/pMB1/pBR322/pUC origin of replication
>Addgene plasmid #208136 | AiP1347 - pAAV-AiE2E118m-minBGpromoter-SYFP2-WPRE3-bGHpA | addgene full sequence | sequence record 410552 | Addgene NGS Result
CCTGCAGGCAGCTGCGCGCTCGCTCGCTCACTGAGGCCGCCCGGGCGTCGGGCGACCTTTGGTCGCCCGG
CCTCAGTGAGCGAGCGAGCGCGCAGAGAGGGAGTGGCCAACTCCATCACTAGGGGTTCCTGCGGCCGCAC
GCGTCCAATGTCCCAGGTGAAAATGAACACTTGCAGGTTTCTTCTTCCAGTCCCAGCCCTCTGGCCCACA
CCCCACTGCTGACCACAGGAGCCTCTCACAGTGCTCACTCAGGGCTTCAAAACTCTCTCCCTGGCAGCTT
CTTTCTATTCTGAAGTCTCCCAGTCCAGCACAAATTAGTCCCCTCTCCTGGACTCCTACTGCGCCGCCTT
GGTACATCACAGAGCACTGGCTGAGAAAATCGCCCTTTAGTCCCCGCAAATCACTCTCTTACCTGCTCCA
CTGACTAGGCCTGTGCCATTATTTATTAGGGAATGAGCGCTAGCTGTTGAGGGTCAATTATTCCATTGAC
CAGGCATTACAATAATTCCTGGTAATTAAAAGAGGTACTTATGTGAATCTGGATGCGTATTGAAAGAAAC
ATTAGTCCTTTTGTCAGCTTGGCAAGTCTATTGTTCTGAGCCAGGCCCAACCAATTAACATCTTTTGCCA
ATCCCTGTCAGCAGGGGCTTGCAAGGAGGAGAGAAAGGGGGGCCGGTCAGATGCTAATTTAGATACAATT
GTGTCAGGGTGCATGGGAGGGGTAACTCTGAAGAAGAGACTCCAGTTTAATGAAGCAAACAGCTTGGGTC
CCAGTGACCCTGCAGGGGTAATTTTAAAAGGCCCCTCTGTGTTCCTGTGCCAAATTGCAGAGGGCCAGCA
ACAAGAAGCCCTTCAAAAAAAAAAAAAGAGGGAGCAGGATAATCATCCACTTAATCTGCTCATTAAACAA
ATCTCTCAGGCGGACTTAACGTGAATTAGCACTTCTCTGAAAGGGGCAGCCTTGATGAGCAGCAGACAGC
TCAGATCATTTGGAAGGTCACAGTTTTTTTTTTATTATTATATAAGCCCAGTTGTTATTAATGTATTCAT
ATTTGAAGAAACTGAGCAGAGACCTGCTTTCATTCAATCTAGTGAGCAAAACAGTACGTTTTCCTAACTG
GAAAACAAAACATAAATGCTAATCAGGTCCCAGCAGAGATCAAATCAAGCTAAATATAGCAGGCACCCTT
TGTGGTTTTTTTTGTTTTGTTTTGTTTTGTTTTTTGTTTTTTTTTAATACAGAAATTAAGGAAAGAAAAA
AAACCATTGAATTAATTGTCTTCCTCTGTGCTTCGCACCTGACACCAGCGAGGCTCACACAAGGGCCGGA
GCTCGGGCTGGGCATAAAAGTCAGGGCAGAGCCATCTATTGCTTACATTTGCTTCTGGGATCCAGATCTT
TCGAAGCTAGCGCTACCGGTCGCCACCATGGTGAGCAAGGGCGAGGAGCTGTTCACCGGGGTGGTGCCCA
TCCTGGTCGAGCTGGACGGCGACGTAAACGGCCACAAGTTCAGCGTGTCCGGCGAGGGCGAGGGCGATGC
CACCTACGGCAAGCTGACCCTGAAGCTGATCTGCACCACCGGCAAGCTGCCCGTGCCCTGGCCCACCCTC
GTGACCACCCTGGGCTACGGCGTGCAGTGCTTCGCCCGCTACCCCGACCACATGAAGCAGCACGACTTCT
TCAAGTCCGCCATGCCCGAAGGCTACGTCCAGGAGCGCACCATCTTCTTCAAGGACGACGGCAACTACAA
GACCCGCGCCGAGGTGAAGTTCGAGGGCGACACCCTGGTGAACCGCATCGAGCTGAAGGGCATCGACTTC
AAGGAGGACGGCAACATCCTGGGGCACAAGCTGGAGTACAACTACAACAGCCACAACGTCTATATCACCG
CCGACAAGCAGAAGAACGGCATCAAGGCCAACTTCAAGATCCGCCACAACATCGAGGACGGCGGCGTGCA
GCTCGCCGACCACTACCAGCAGAACACCCCCATCGGCGACGGCCCCGTGCTGCTGCCCGACAACCACTAC
CTGAGCTACCAGTCCAAGCTGAGCAAAGACCCCAACGAGAAGCGCGATCACATGGTCCTGCTGGAGTTCG
TGACCGCCGCCGGGATCACTCTCGGCATGGACGAGCTGTACAAGTAAGTCGACGGCGCGCCGCGGCCGCG
AATTCGATATCATAATCAACCTCTGGATTACAAAATTTGTGAAAGATTGACTGGTATTCTTAACTATGTT
GCTCCTTTTACGCTATGTGGATACGCTGCTTTAATGCCTTTGTATCATGCTATTGCTTCCCGTATGGCTT
TCATTTTCTCCTCCTTGTATAAATCCTGGTTAGTTCTTGCCACGGCGGAACTCATCGCCGCCTGCCTTGC
CCGCTGCTGGACAGGGGCTCGGCTGTTGGGCACTGACAATTCCGTGGCTCGAGAGATCTTCGACTGTGCC
TTCTAGTTGCCAGCCATCTGTTGTTTGCCCCTCCCCCGTGCCTTCCTTGACCCTGGAAGGTGCCACTCCC
ACTGTCCTTTCCTAATAAAATGAGGAAATTGCATCGCATTGTCTGAGTAGGTGTCATTCTATTCTGGGGG
GTGGGGTGGGGCAGGACAGCAAGGGGGAGGATTGGGAAGACAATAGCAGGCATGAGATCTCACGTGCGGA
CCGAGCGGCCGCAGGAACCCCTAGTGATGGAGTTGGCCACTCCCTCTCTGCGCGCTCGCTCGCTCACTGA
GGCCGGGCGACCAAAGGTCGCCCGACGCCCGGGCTTTGCCCGGGCGGCCTCAGTGAGCGAGCGAGCGCGC
AGCTGCCTGCAGGGGCGCCTGATGCGGTATTTTCTCCTTACGCATCTGTGCGGTATTTCACACCGCATA
[95 nt withheld, positions 2870-2964]
T
[46 nt withheld, positions 2966-3011]
C
[141 nt withheld, positions 3013-3153]
CCTTTGACGTTGGAGTCCACGTTCTTT
[37 nt withheld, positions 3181-3217]
ACTCTATCTCGGGCTATTCTTTTGATTTATAAGGGATTTTGCCGATTTCGGTCTATTGGTTAAAAAATGA
GCTGATTTAACAAAAATTTAACGCGAATTTTAACAAAATATTAACGTTTACAATTTTATGGTGCACTCTC
AGTACAATCTGCTCTGATGCCGCATAGTTAAGCCAGCCCCGACACCCGCCAACACCCGCTGACGCGCCCT
GACGGGCTTGTCTGCTCCCGGCATCCGCTTACAGACAAGCTGTGACCGTCTCCGGGAGCTGCATGTGTCA
GAGGTTTTCACCGTCATCACCGAAACGCGCGAGACGAAAGGGCCTCGTGATACGCCTATTTTTATAGGTT
AATGTCATGATAATAATGGTTTCTTAGACGTCAGGTGGCACTTTTCGGGGAAATGTGCGCGGAACCCCTA
TTTGTTTATTTTTCTAAATACATTCAAATATGTATCCGCTCATGAGACAATAACCCTGATAAATGCTTCA
ATAATATTGAAAAAGGAAGAGTATGAGTATTCAACATTTCCGTGTCGCCCTTATTCCCTTTTTTGCGGCA
TTTTGCCTTCCTGTTTTTGCTCACCCAGAAACGCTGGTGAAAGTAAAAGATGCTGAAGATCAGTTGGGTG
CACGAGTGGGTTACATCGAACTGGATCTCAACAGCGGTAAGATCCTTGAGAGTTTTCGCCCCGAAGAACG
TTTTCCAATGATGAGCACTTTTAAAGTTCTGCTATGTGGCGCGGTATTATCCCGTATTGACGCCGGGCAA
GAGCAACTCGGTCGCCGCATACACTATTCTCAGAATGACTTGGTTGAGTACTCACCAGTCACAGAAAAGC
ATCTTACGGATGGCATGACAGTAAGAGAATTATGCAGTGCTGCCATAACCATGAGTGATAACACTGCGGC
CAACTTACTTCTGACAACGATCGGAGGACCGAAGGAGCTAACCGCTTTTTTGCACAACATGGGGGATCAT
GTAACTCGCCTTGATCGTTGGGAACCGGAGCTGAATGAAGCCATACCAAACGACGAGCGTGACACCACGA
TGCCTGTAGCAATGGCAACAACGTTGCGCAAACTATTAACTGGCGAACTACTTACTCTAGCTTCCCGGCA
ACAATTAATAGACTGGATGGAGGCGGATAAAGTTGCAGGACCACTTCTGCGCTCGGCCCTTCCGGCTGGC
TGGTTTATTGCTGATAAATCTGGAGCCGGTGAGCGTGGGTCTCGCGGTATCATTGCAGCACTGGGGCCAG
ATGGTAAGCCCTCCCGTATCGTAGTTATCTACACGACGGGGAGTCAGGCAACTATGGATGAACGAAATAG
ACAGATCGCTGAGATAGGTGCCTCACTGATTAAGCATTGGTAACTGTCAGACCAAGTTTACTCATATATA
CTTTAGATTGATTTAAAACTTCATTTTTAATTTAAAAGGATCTAGGTGAAGATCCTTTTTGATAATCTCA
TGACCAAAATCCCTTAACGTGAGTTTTCGTTCCACTGAGCGTCAGACCCCGTAGAAAAGATCAAAGGATC
TTCTTGAGATCCTTTTTTTCTGCGCGTAATCTGCTGCTTGCAAACAAAAAAACCACCGCTACCAGCGGTG
GTTTGTTTGCCGGATCAAGAGCTACCAACTCTTTTTCCGAAGGTAACTGGCTTCAGCAGAGCGCAGATAC
CAAATACTGTTCTTCTAGTGTAGCCGTAGTTAGGCCACCACTTCAAGAACTCTGTAGCACCGCCTACATA
CCTCGCTCTGCTAATCCTGTTACCAGTGGCTGCTGCCAGTGGCGATAAGTCGTGTCTTACCGGGTTGGAC
TCAAGACGATAGTTACCGGATAAGGCGCAGCGGTCGGGCTGAACGGGGGGTTCGTGCACACAGCCCAGCT
TGGAGCGAACGACCTACACCGAACTGAGATACCTACAGCGTGAGCTATGAGAAAGCGCCACGCTTCCCGA
AGGGAGAAAGGCGGACAGGTATCCGGTAAGCGGCAGGGTCGGAACAGGAGAGCGCACGAGGGAGCTTCCA
GGGGGAAACGCCTGGTATCTTTATAGTCCTGTCGGGTTTCGCCACCTCTGACTTGAGCGTCGATTTTTGT
GATGCTCGTCAGGGGGGCGGAGCCTATGGAAAAACGCCAGCAACGCGGCCTTTTTACGGTTCCTGGCCTT
TTGCTGGCCTTTTGCTCACATGT
